Addgene plasmid #38807: RACGAP1
Purpose: Bacterial expression for structure determination; may not be full ORF
Depositing lab: Nicola Burgess-Brown. Depositing organization: University of Oxford.
Backbone
  Vector backbone: pNIC28-Bsa4
  Backbone manufacturer: SGC
  Vector type: Bacterial Expression
Growth in bacteria
  Bacterial resistance: Kanamycin, 50 μg/mL
  Growth temperature: 37°C
  Growth strain: Mach1
  Copy number: Low Copy
Gene/Insert
  Gene/Insert name: RACGAP1 (alt names: Rac GTPase activating protein 1; PDB:2OVJ)
  Species: H. sapiens (human)
  Insert size (bp): 694
  Entrez Gene: Racgap1 (a.k.a. Band25, GTPase, MgcRacGAP, gtl11, mKIAA1478)
  Tag / fusion protein: His Tev (N terminal on insert)
  Cloning method: Ligation Independent Cloning
  Sequencing primers: 5′ T7; 3′ T7-term
Terms and licenses: Academic/Nonprofit Terms; Industry Terms: Not Available to Industry
How to cite: RACGAP1 was a gift from Nicola Burgess-Brown (Addgene plasmid # 38807 ; http://n2t.net/addgene:38807 ; RRID:Addgene_38807)
