[The description below was written by a language model from this plasmid's Addgene catalogue record.]
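Description:
RACGAP1 is a bacterial expression plasmid built on the pNIC28-Bsa4 backbone, a vector from the Structural Genomics Consortium used for producing recombinant proteins in E. coli. It carries kanamycin resistance for selection and is recorded as low copy. No feature table accompanies the entry, so the origin of replication and the promoter are not explicitly stated. The listed sequencing primers (T7 forward and T7 terminator reverse) indicate that the insert sits between T7 promoter and terminator elements, consistent with T7 RNA polymerase-driven expression in a suitable host strain.

The insert is a 694 bp fragment of human RACGAP1 (Rac GTPase activating protein 1, also known as MgcRacGAP), introduced by ligation-independent cloning. The record cautions that it may not be the full open reading frame, and the short insert size points to a truncated domain construct rather than the whole protein. The exact residue boundaries are not given. The species is listed as human, although the gene aliases linked in the entry look like those of the mouse orthologue, a minor inconsistency in the catalogue data. The fragment is fused at its N terminus to a His tag followed by a TEV protease site, which allows purification by immobilised metal affinity chromatography and then removal of the tag by TEV cleavage.

The stated purpose is bacterial expression for structure determination, and the entry associates the construct with a deposited Protein Data Bank structure. It is therefore suited to producing purified RACGAP1 domain protein for crystallography and for related biophysical or biochemical studies.
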