>Addgene plasmid #38807 | RACGAP1 | depositor partial sequence | sequence record 48864 | RACGAP1 sequence 694 bps
ATGCACCATCATCATCATCATTCTTCTGGTGTAGATCTGGGTACCGAGAACCTGTACTTCCAATCCATGG
AGGGAATGCTGGCAGACTTTGTGTCCCAGACTTCTCCAATGATCCCCTCCATTGTTGTGCATTGTGTAAA
TGAGATTGAGCAAAGAGGTCTGACTGAGACAGGCCTGTATAGGATCTCTGGCTGTGACCGCACAGTAAAA
GAGCTGAAAGAGAAATTCCTCAGAGTGAAAACTGTACCCCTCCTCAGCAAAGTGGATGATATCCATGCTA
TCTGTAGCCTTCTAAAAGACTTTCTTCGAAACCTCAAAGAACCTCTTCTGACCTTTCGCCTTAACAGAGC
CTTTATGGAAGCAGCAGAAATCACAGATGAAGACAACAGCATAGCTGCCATGTACCAAGCTGTTGGTGAA
CTGCCCCAGGCCAACAGGGACACATTAGCTTTCCTCATGATTCACTTGCAGAGAGTGGCTCAGAGTCCAC
ATACTAAAATGGATGTTGCCAATCTGGCTAAAGTCTTTGGCCCTACAATAGTGGCCCATGCTGTGCCCAA
TCCAGACCCAGTGACAATGTTACAGGACATCAAGCGTCAACCCAAGGTGGTTGAGCGCCTGCTTTCCTTG
CCTCTGGAGTATTGGAGTCAGTTCATGATGGTGGAGTGACAGTAAAGGTGGATACGGATCCGAA
