>Addgene plasmid #38807 | RACGAP1 | addgene partial sequence | sequence record 50254 | T7 5'-TAATACGACTCACTATAGGG-3'
TGGGAATTCCTCTGAATATTTTGTTTACTTTAAGAAGGAGATATACATATGCACCATCATCATCATCATT
CTTCTGGTGTAGATCTGGGTACCGAGAACCTGTACTTCCAATCCATGGAGGGAATGCTGGCAGACTTTGT
GTCCCAGACTTCTCCAATGATCCCCTCCATTGTTGTGCATTGTGTAAATGAGATTGAGCAAAGAGGTCTG
ACTGAGACAGGCCTGTATAGGATCTCTGGCTGTGACCGCACAGTAAAAGAGCTGAAAGAGAAATTCCTCA
GAGTGAAAACTGTACCCCTCCTCAGCAAAGTGGATGATATCCATGCTATCTGTAGCCTTCTAAAAGACTT
TCTTCGAAACCTCAAAGAACCTCTTCTGACCTTTCGCCTTAACAGAGCCTTTATGGAAGCAGCAGAAATC
ACAGATGAAGACAACAGCATAGCTGCCATGTACCAAGCTGTTGGTGAACTGCCCCAGGCCAACAGGGACA
CATTAGCTTTCCTCATGATTCACTTGCAGAGAGTGGCTCAGAGTCCACATACTAAAATGGATGTTGCCAA
TCTGGCTAAAGTCTTTGGCCCTACAATAGTGGCCCATGCTGTGCCCAATCCAGACCCAGTGACAATGTTA
CAGGACATCAAGCGTCAACCCAAGGTGGTTGAGCGCCTGCTTTCCTTGCCTCTGGAGTATTGGAGTCAGT
TCATGATGGTGGAGTGACAGTAAAGGTGGATACGGATCCGAATTCGAGCTCCGTCGACAAGCTTGCGGCC
GCACTCGAGCACCACCACCACCACCACTGAGATCCGGCTGCTAACAAAGCCCGAAAGGAAGCTGAGTTGG
CTGCTGCCACCGCTGAGCAATAACTAGCATAACCCCTTGGGGCCTCTAAACGGGGTCTTGAGGGGTTTTT
TGCTGAAAGGGAGGAACTATATCCGGATTGGCGAATGGG
